Addgene plasmid #131048: pYJ03-Guide-SOX17-E1-gRNA3
Purpose: SOX17 Knock out
Depositing lab: Xiaojun Lian. Depositing organization: Pennsylvania State University.
Backbone
  Vector backbone: pGuide-U6-gRNA
  Backbone size w/o insert (bp): 3979
  Vector type: Mammalian Expression, CRISPR
Growth in bacteria
  Bacterial resistance: Ampicillin and Kanamycin, 100 & 50 μg/mL
  Growth temperature: 37°C
  Growth strain: NEB Stable
  Copy number: High Copy
Gene/Insert
  Gene/Insert name: SOX17 Exon1 gRNA3
  gRNA/shRNA sequence: GAGCGCGCTGCCCGCGGTGA
  Species: H. sapiens (human)
  Entrez Gene: SOX17 (a.k.a. VUR3)
  Cloning method: Restriction Enzyme; 5′ cloning site Unknown (unknown if destroyed); 3′ cloning site Unknown (unknown if destroyed)
Terms and licenses: Academic/Nonprofit Terms; Industry Terms: Not Available to Industry
How to cite: pYJ03-Guide-SOX17-E1-gRNA3 was a gift from Xiaojun Lian (Addgene plasmid # 131048 ; http://n2t.net/addgene:131048 ; RRID:Addgene_131048)
