[The description below was written by a language model from this plasmid's Addgene catalogue record and pLannotate feature annotations shown in this document.]
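Description:
pYJ03-Guide-SOX17-E1-gRNA3 is a small mammalian CRISPR guide-expression plasmid built on the pGuide-U6-gRNA backbone and intended for knocking out human SOX17. Its sequenced form is about 4.4 kb. It replicates in E. coli from a high-copy ColE1/pUC-type origin and carries two bacterial selection markers, a β-lactamase gene for ampicillin resistance and a Tn5-derived neo/nptII gene for kanamycin resistance, the latter accompanied by a remnant of the Tn5 transposase coding sequence. An f1 phage origin is also present. The remaining backbone features (lacZα fragment, lac promoter and operator, CAP site, a lacI fragment, and flanking T7 and SP6 promoters) are typical of a general cloning vector and have no role in the guide's function in mammalian cells.

The payload is a single-guide RNA cassette in which the human U6 RNA polymerase III promoter drives a 20-nucleotide spacer targeting exon 1 of SOX17, the third such guide by its name, fused to the Streptococcus pyogenes Cas9 gRNA scaffold. The spacer itself is not annotated, but the gap between the U6 promoter and the scaffold is where it would sit. Partial attB1 and attB2 Gateway sites flank the cassette. The plasmid encodes no Cas9 and no annotated mammalian promoter for the neo gene, so the nuclease must be supplied separately, for example from a co-delivered plasmid or a Cas9-expressing cell line, and the record does not indicate a means of selection in mammalian cells. Cas9 cleavage in exon 1 would be expected to produce frameshifting indels that disrupt SOX17. The cloning sites used to insert the guide are not recorded.
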