Features (pLannotate 1.2.2; 17 found; start..end, strand, type, name):
    182..770     -  rep_origin     ori: high-copy-number ColE1/pMB1/pBR322/pUC origin of replication
    941..1801    -  CDS            AmpR: β-lactamase; bla; confers resistance to ampicillin, carbenicillin, and related antibiotics
   1802..1818    -  promoter       AmpR promoter (fragment): bla
   1822..2613    -  CDS            neo: KKA2_KLEPN - Also known as kan, nptII. Experimental evidence at protein level: Swiss-Prot protein existence level 1. Resistance to kanamycin, neomycin, paromomycin, ribostamycin, butirosin and gentamicin B. From Klebsiella pneumoniae.
   2645..2944    -  CDS            tnpA (fragment): TN5P_ECOLX - Also known as tnp. Experimental evidence at protein level: Swiss-Prot protein existence level 1. Mediates transposition of transposon Tn5 by a 'cut and paste' mechanism. First, the monomeric transposase binds the 19 bp inverted DNA repeats flanking the transposon. Then, dimerization of the DNA- bound transposase creates a synaptic DNA complex. After nicking of the first DNA strand, excision of the transposon proceeds through a series of intermediates. The transposase then mediates the insertion of the transposon at a new site by strand transfer. The activity of the wild- type tran
   2957..3385    -  rep_origin     f1 ori (sequence partly withheld): f1 bacteriophage origin of replication; arrow indicates direction of (+) strand synthesis
   3389..3546    -  CDS            lacZα (fragment): LacZα fragment of β-galactosidase; lacZ fragment
   3549..3567    +  promoter       T7 promoter: promoter for bacteriophage T7 RNA polymerase
   3640..3658    +  protein_bind   attB1 (fragment): mutant version of attB; recombination site for the Gateway® BP reaction BP Clonase™
   3710..3950    +  promoter       U6 promoter: RNA polymerase III promoter for human U6 snRNA
   3979..4054    +  misc_RNA       gRNA scaffold: guide RNA scaffold for the Streptococcus pyogenes CRISPR/Cas9 system
   4066..4087    -  protein_bind   attB2 (fragment): mutant version of attB; recombination site for the Gateway® BP reaction BP Clonase™
   4178..4196    -  promoter       SP6 promoter: promoter for bacteriophage SP6 RNA polymerase
   4238..4254    -  protein_bind   lac operator: The lac repressor binds to the lac operator to inhibit transcription in E. coli. This inhibition can be relieved by adding lactose or isopropyl-β-D-thiogalactopyranoside (IPTG). lac repressor encoded by lacI
   4262..4292    -  promoter       lac promoter: promoter for the E. coli lac operon
   4307..4328    -  protein_bind   CAP binding site: CAP binding activates transcription in the presence of cAMP. E. coli catabolite activator protein
   4341..4433    -  CDS            lacI (fragment): lac repressor; lacI; The lac repressor binds to the lac operator to inhibit transcription in E. coli. This inhibition can be relieved by adding lactose or isopropyl-β-D-thiogalactopyranoside (IPTG).
>Addgene plasmid #131048 | pYJ03-Guide-SOX17-E1-gRNA3 | addgene full sequence | sequence record 256589 | Addgene NGS Result
CTTCCGCTTCCTCGCTCACTGACTCGCTGCGCTCGGTCGTTCGGCTGCGGCGAGCGGTATCAGCTCACTC
AAAGGCGGTAATACGGTTATCCACAGAATCAGGGGATAACGCAGGAAAGAACATGTGAGCAAAAGGCCAG
CAAAAGGCCAGGAACCGTAAAAAGGCCGCGTTGCTGGCGTTTTTCCATAGGCTCCGCCCCCCTGACGAGC
ATCACAAAAATCGACGCTCAAGTCAGAGGTGGCGAAACCCGACAGGACTATAAAGATACCAGGCGTTTCC
CCCTGGAAGCTCCCTCGTGCGCTCTCCTGTTCCGACCCTGCCGCTTACCGGATACCTGTCCGCCTTTCTC
CCTTCGGGAAGCGTGGCGCTTTCTCATAGCTCACGCTGTAGGTATCTCAGTTCGGTGTAGGTCGTTCGCT
CCAAGCTGGGCTGTGTGCACGAACCCCCCGTTCAGCCCGACCGCTGCGCCTTATCCGGTAACTATCGTCT
TGAGTCCAACCCGGTAAGACACGACTTATCGCCACTGGCAGCAGCCACTGGTAACAGGATTAGCAGAGCG
AGGTATGTAGGCGGTGCTACAGAGTTCTTGAAGTGGTGGCCTAACTACGGCTACACTAGAAGAACAGTAT
TTGGTATCTGCGCTCTGCTGAAGCCAGTTACCTTCGGAAAAAGAGTTGGTAGCTCTTGATCCGGCAAACA
AACCACCGCTGGTAGCGGTGGTTTTTTTGTTTGCAAGCAGCAGATTACGCGCAGAAAAAAAGGATCTCAA
GAAGATCCTTTGATCTTTTCTACGGGGTCTGACGCTCAGTGGAACGAAAACTCACGTTAAGGGATTTTGG
TCATGAGATTATCAAAAAGGATCTTCACCTAGATCCTTTTAAATTAAAAATGAAGTTTTAAATCAATCTA
AAGTATATATGAGTAAACTTGGTCTGACAGTTACCAATGCTTAATCAGTGAGGCACCTATCTCAGCGATC
TGTCTATTTCGTTCATCCATAGTTGCCTGACTCCCCGTCGTGTAGATAACTACGATACGGGAGGGCTTAC
CATCTGGCCCCAGTGCTGCAATGATACCGCGAGACCCACGCTCACCGGCTCCAGATTTATCAGCAATAAA
CCAGCCAGCCGGAAGGGCCGAGCGCAGAAGTGGTCCTGCAACTTTATCCGCCTCCATCCAGTCTATTAAT
TGTTGCCGGGAAGCTAGAGTAAGTAGTTCGCCAGTTAATAGTTTGCGCAACGTTGTTGCCATTGCTACAG
GCATCGTGGTGTCACGCTCGTCGTTTGGTATGGCTTCATTCAGCTCCGGTTCCCAACGATCAAGGCGAGT
TACATGATCCCCCATGTTGTGCAAAAAAGCGGTTAGCTCCTTCGGTCCTCCGATCGTTGTCAGAAGTAAG
TTGGCCGCAGTGTTATCACTCATGGTTATGGCAGCACTGCATAATTCTCTTACTGTCATGCCATCCGTAA
GATGCTTTTCTGTGACTGGTGAGTACTCAACCAAGTCATTCTGAGAATAGTGTATGCGGCGACCGAGTTG
CTCTTGCCCGGCGTCAATACGGGATAATACCGCGCCACATAGCAGAACTTTAAAAGTGCTCATCATTGGA
AAACGTTCTTCGGGGCGAAAACTCTCAAGGATCTTACCGCTGTTGAGATCCAGTTCGATGTAACCCACTC
GTGCACCCAACTGATCTTCAGCATCTTTTACTTTCACCAGCGTTTCTGGGTGAGCAAAAACAGGAAGGCA
AAATGCCGCAAAAAAGGGAATAAGGGCGACACGGAAATGTTGAATACTCATACTCTTCCTTTTTCAATTC
AGAAGAACTCGTCAAGAAGGCGATAGAAGGCGATGCGCTGCGAATCGGGAGCGGCGATACCGTAAAGCAC
GAGGAAGCGGTCAGCCCATTCGCCGCCAAGCTCTTCAGCAATATCACGGGTAGCCAACGCTATGTCCTGA
TAGCGGTCCGCCACACCCAGCCGGCCACAGTCGATGAATCCAGAAAAGCGGCCATTTTCCACCATGATAT
TCGGCAAGCAGGCATCGCCATGGGTCACGACGAGATCCTCGCCGTCGGGCATGCGCGCCTTGAGCCTGGC
GAACAGTTCGGCTGGCGCGAGCCCCTGATGCTCTTCGTCCAGATCATCCTGATCGACAAGACCGGCTTCC
ATCCGAGTACGTGCTCGCTCGATGCGATGTTTCGCTTGGTGGTCGAATGGGCAGGTAGCCGGATCAAGCG
TATGCAGCCGCCGCATTGCATCAGCCATGATGGATACTTTCTCGGCAGGAGCAAGGTGGGATGACAGGAG
ATCCTGCCCCGGCACTTCGCCCAATAGCAGCCAGTCCCTTCCCGCTTCAGTGACAACGTCGAGCACAGCT
GCGCAAGGAACGCCCGTCGTGGCCAGCCACGATAGCCGCGCTGCCTCGTCCTGCAGTTCATTCAGGGCAC
CGGACAGGTCGGTCTTGACAAAAAGAACCGGGCGCCCCTGCGCTGACAGCCGGAACACGGCGGCATCAGA
GCAGCCGATTGTCTGTTGTGCCCAGTCATAGCCGAATAGCCTCTCCACCCAAGCGGCCGGAGAACCTGCG
TGCAATCCATCTTGTTCAATCATGCGAAACGATCCTCATCCTGTCTCTTGATCAGATCTTGATCCCCTGC
GCCATCAGATCCTTGGCGGCAAGAAAGCCATCCAGTTTACTTTGCAGGGCTTCCCAACCTTACCAGAGGG
CGCCCCAGCTGGCAATTCCGGTTCGCTTGCTGTCCATAAAACCGCCCAGTCTAGCTATCGCCATGTAAGC
CCACTGCAAGCTACCTGCTTTCTCTTTGCGCTTGCGTTTTCCCTTGTCCAGATAGCCCAGTAGCTGACAT
TCATCCGGGGTCAGCACCGTTTCTGCGGACTGGCTTTCTACGTGTTCCGCTTCCTTTAGCAGCCCTTGCG
CCCTGAATTTTGTTAAAATTCGCGTTAAATTTTTGTTAAATCAGCTCATTTTTTAACCAATAGGCCGAAA
TCGGCAAAATCCCTTATAAATCAAAAGAATAGACCGAGATAGGGT
[37 nt withheld, positions 3056-3092]
AAAGAACGTGGACTCCAACGTCAAAGG
[49 nt withheld, positions 3120-3168]
T
[91 nt withheld, positions 3170-3260]
G
[124 nt withheld, positions 3262-3385]
CCATTCGCCATTCAGGCTGCGCAACTGTTGGGAAGGGCGATCGGTGCGGGCCTCTTCGCTATTACGCCAG
CTGGCGAAAGGGGGATGTGCTGCAAGGCGATTAAGTTGGGTAACGCCAGGGTTTTCCCAGTCACGACGTT
GTAAAACGACGGCCAGTGAATTGTAATACGACTCACTATAGGGCGAATTGGGCCCTCTAGATGCATGCTC
GAGCGGCCGCCAGTGTGATGGATATCTGCAGAATTCGCCCTTCATTGTACAAAAAAGCAGGCTTTAAAGG
AACCAATTCAGTCGACTGGATCCGGTACCAAGGTCGGGCAGGAAGAGGGCCTATTTCCCATGATTCCTTC
ATATTTGCATATACGATACAAGGCTGTTAGAGAGATAATTAGAATTAATTTGACTGTAAACACAAAGATA
TTAGTACAAAATACGTGACGTAGAAAGTAATAATTTCTTGGGTAGTTTGCAGTTTTAAAATTATGTTTTA
AAATGGACTATCATATGCTTACCGTAACTTGAAAGTATTTCGATTTCTTGGCTTTATATATCTTGTGGAA
AGGACGAAACACCGAGCGCGCTGCCCGCGGTGAGTTTTAGAGCTAGAAATAGCAAGTTAAAATAAGGCTA
GTCCGTTATCAACTTGAAAAAGTGGCACCGAGTCGGTGCTTTTTTTCTAGACCCAGCTTTCTTGTACAAA
GTTGGCATTAATGAAGGGCGAATTCCAGCACACTGGCGGCCGTTACTAGTGGATCCGAGCTCGGTACCAA
GCTTGATGCATAGCTTGAGTATTCTATAGTGTCACCTAAATAGCTTGGCGTAATCATGGTCATAGCTGTT
TCCTGTGTGAAATTGTTATCCGCTCACAATTCCACACAACATACGAGCCGGAAGCATAAAGTGTAAAGCC
TGGGGTGCCTAATGAGTGAGCTAACTCACATTAATTGCGTTGCGCTCACTGCCCGCTTTCCAGTCGGGAA
ACCTGTCGTGCCAGCTGCATTAATGAATCGGCCAACGCGCGGGGAGAGGCGGTTTGCGTATTGGGCGCT
